Addgene plasmid #244757: CL20_mEGFP_FOidr_205
Purpose: Express mEGFP-tagged intrinsically disordered protein (IDR), FOidr_205, derived from human fusion protein UBXN4_R3HDM1
Depositing lab: Richard Kriwacki. Depositing organization: St. Jude Children's Research Hospital. Publication: Proteome-wide computational analyses reveal links between protein condensate formation and RNA biology. Maiti S, Tripathi S, Baggett DW, Phillips AH, Park CG, Wang J, Wahiduzzaman, Freyaldenhoven WT, Kinger S, Pioso BJ, Bollinger JC, Somjee R, Lang B, Babu MM, Kriwacki RW. Sci Adv. 2025 Dec 5;11(49):eady1420. doi: 10.1126/sciadv.ady1420. Epub 2025 Dec 3. PubMed 41337585.
Backbone
  Vector backbone: CL20
  Vector type: Mammalian Expression
Growth in bacteria
  Bacterial resistance: Ampicillin, 100 μg/mL
  Growth temperature: 37°C
  Growth strain: NEB Stable
  Copy number: High Copy
Gene/Insert
  Gene/Insert name: FOidr_205
  Species: H. sapiens (human)
  Mutation: Unmutated
  Tag / fusion protein: monomeric EGFP (N terminal on insert)
  Cloning method: Restriction Enzyme; 5′ cloning site Unknown (unknown if destroyed)
Terms and licenses: Academic/Nonprofit Terms; Industry Terms: Not Available to Industry
Depositor comments: UBXN4_R3HDM1_113_473
How to cite: CL20_mEGFP_FOidr_205 was a gift from Richard Kriwacki (Addgene plasmid # 244757 ; http://n2t.net/addgene:244757 ; RRID:Addgene_244757)
