[The description below was written by a language model from this plasmid's Addgene catalogue record and pLannotate feature annotations shown in this document.]
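Description:
CL20_mEGFP_FOidr_205 is an 8.2 kb mammalian expression plasmid built on the CL20 backbone. The catalogue lists it only as a mammalian expression vector, but the annotated features show it to be an HIV-1-derived, self-inactivating lentiviral transfer vector. In bacteria it is maintained through a high-copy ColE1/pUC-type origin and selected with ampicillin via the β-lactamase gene. Remnants of lac regulatory sequences and an SV40 origin and poly(A) region are also present in the backbone.

The viral cassette begins with a CMV enhancer fused to a truncated 5' LTR, an arrangement that typically allows Tat-independent production of the genomic RNA in packaging cells. This is followed by the Ψ packaging signal with a partial gag sequence, the cPPT/CTS element, the Rev response element for nuclear export of unspliced vector RNA, and a ΔU3 3' LTR fragment, with a rabbit β-globin poly(A) signal beyond it. Short matches to vif, rev and nef appear to be residual HIV-1 sequence rather than functional genes.

Between the RRE and the 3' LTR, an internal CMV enhancer/promoter drives monomeric EGFP fused at the N terminus of the insert. The insert, FOidr_205, is an unmutated intrinsically disordered region taken from the human fusion protein UBXN4_R3HDM1. The depositor's comment gives what appear to be residues 113–473 of the fusion, and the annotation accordingly shows a UBXN4 fragment directly joined to an R3HDM1 fragment. No separate mammalian selection marker is annotated.

The construct is intended for expressing the fluorescently tagged IDR in mammalian cells so that its localisation and behaviour can be imaged. It comes from a study linking protein condensate formation to RNA biology.
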