Features (pLannotate 1.2.2; 30 found; start..end, strand, type, name):
    199..254     -  polyA_signal   β-globin poly(A) signal: rabbit β-globin polyadenylation signal (Gil and Proudfoot, 1987)
    340..475     -  LTR            3' LTR (ΔU3) (fragment): self-inactivating 3' long terminal repeat (LTR) from HIV-1
    477..545     -  CDS            nef (fragment): NEF_HV1Z2 - Experimental evidence at protein level: Swiss-Prot protein existence level 1. Extracellular Nef protein targets CD4(+) T-lymphocytes for apoptosis by interacting with CXCR4 surface receptors. From Human immunodeficiency virus type 1 group M subtype D (isolate Z2/CDC-Z34) (HIV-1).
    571..939     -  CDS            R3HDM1 (fragment): R3HD1_HUMAN - Also known as KIAA0029, R3HDM. Experimental evidence at protein level: Swiss-Prot protein existence level 1. From Homo sapiens (Human).
    937..1653    -  CDS            UBXN4 (fragment): UBXN4_HUMAN - Also known as KIAA0242, UBXD2, UBXDC1. Experimental evidence at protein level: Swiss-Prot protein existence level 1. Involved in endoplasmic reticulum-associated protein degradation (ERAD). Acts as a platform to recruit both UBQLN1 and VCP to the ER during ERAD (PubMed:19822669). From Homo sapiens (Human).
   1696..2412    -  CDS            mEGFP: mEGFP is a basic (constitutively fluorescent) green fluorescent protein published in 2002, derived from Aequorea victoria. It has moderate acid sensitivity.
   2426..2463    -  misc_feature   MCS (fragment): multiple cloning site
   2462..2478    -  promoter       tight TRE promoter (fragment): Tet-responsive promoter PTight, consisting of seven tet operator sequences followed by the minimal CMV promoter
   2494..2697    -  promoter       CMV promoter: human cytomegalovirus (CMV) immediate early promoter
   2698..3001    -  enhancer       CMV enhancer: human cytomegalovirus immediate early enhancer
   3069..3085    -  misc_feature   MCS (fragment): multiple cloning site
   3085..3110    -  CDS            Rev (fragment): human immunodeficiency virus 1 (HIV-1) Rev protein; rev; enhances nuclear export of unspliced and incompletely spliced viral mRNAs
   3487..3720    -  misc_feature   RRE: The Rev response element (RRE) of HIV-1 allows for Rev-dependent mRNA export from the nucleus to the cytoplasm.
   3854..3937    -  CDS            vif (fragment): VIF_HV1BR - Experimental evidence at protein level: Swiss-Prot protein existence level 1. Counteracts the innate antiviral activity of host APOBEC3F and APOBEC3G. Forms a complex with host APOBEC3F and APOBEC3G thus preventing the entry of these lethally hypermutating enzymes into progeny virions. Recruits an active E3 ubiquitin ligase complex composed of elongin BC, CUL5, and RBX2 to induce polyubiquitination of APOBEC3G and APOBEC3F. In turn, they are directed to the 26S proteasome for degradation. Vif interaction with APOBEC3G also blocks its cytidine deaminase activity in a proteasome-inde
   4080..4197    -  misc_feature   cPPT/CTS: central polypurine tract and central termination sequence of HIV-1
   4346..4705    -  CDS            HIV-1 gag (fragment): gag protein from human immunodeficiency virus 1; gag
   4689..4814    -  misc_feature   HIV-1 Ψ: packaging signal of human immunodeficiency virus type 1
   4861..5118    -  LTR            5' LTR (truncated): truncated 5' long terminal repeat (LTR) from HIV-1
   5120..5499    -  enhancer       CMV enhancer: human cytomegalovirus immediate early enhancer
   5530..5634    +  promoter       AmpR promoter: bla
   5635..6495    +  CDS            AmpR: β-lactamase; bla; confers resistance to ampicillin, carbenicillin, and related antibiotics
   6666..7254    +  rep_origin     ori: high-copy-number ColE1/pMB1/pBR322/pUC origin of replication
   7437..7491    +  CDS            lacI (fragment): lac repressor; lacI; The lac repressor binds to the lac operator to inhibit transcription in E. coli. This inhibition can be relieved by adding lactose or isopropyl-β-D-thiogalactopyranoside (IPTG).
   7493..7627    -  polyA_signal   SV40 poly(A) signal: SV40 polyadenylation signal
   7647..7782    -  rep_origin     SV40 ori: SV40 origin of replication
   7806..7828    -  promoter       SV40 promoter (fragment): SV40 enhancer and early promoter
   7835..7874    +  CDS            lacI (fragment): lac repressor; lacI; The lac repressor binds to the lac operator to inhibit transcription in E. coli. This inhibition can be relieved by adding lactose or isopropyl-β-D-thiogalactopyranoside (IPTG).
   7887..7908    +  protein_bind   CAP binding site: CAP binding activates transcription in the presence of cAMP. E. coli catabolite activator protein
   7923..7953    +  promoter       lac promoter: promoter for the E. coli lac operon
   7961..7977    +  protein_bind   lac operator: The lac repressor binds to the lac operator to inhibit transcription in E. coli. This inhibition can be relieved by adding lactose or isopropyl-β-D-thiogalactopyranoside (IPTG). lac repressor encoded by lacI
>Addgene plasmid #244757 | CL20_mEGFP_FOidr_205 | addgene full sequence | sequence record 488222 | Addgene NGS Result
AAAAAAAATCTAACCTCAAGTCAAGGCTTTTCTATGGAATAAGGAATGGACAGCAGGGGGCTGTTTCATA
TACTGATGACCTCTTTATAGCCAACCTTTGTTCATGGCAGCCAGCATATGGGCATATGTTGCCAAACTCT
AAACCAAATACTCATTCTGATGTTTTAAATGATTTGCCCTCCCATATGTCCTTCCGAGTGAGAGACACAA
AAAATTCCAACACACTATTGCAATGAAAATAAATTTCCTTTATTAGCCAGAAGTCAGATGCTCAAGGGGC
TTCATGATGTCCCCATAATTTTTGGCAGAGGGAAAAAGATCTGCTAGCTCGAGCAGCTGAAGCTTTATTG
AGGCTTAAGCAGTGGGTTCCCTAGTTAGCCAGAGAGCTCCCAGGCTCAGATCTGGTCTAACCAGAGAGAC
CCAGTACAGGCAAAAAGCAGATCTTGTCTTCTTTGGGAGTGAATTAGCCCTTCCAGTCCCCCCTTTTCTT
TTAAAAAGTGGCTAAGATCTACAGCTGCCTTGTAAGTCATTGGTCTTAAAGGTACCGTAATCTTATCTAG
AACCGGTTCAATATTTATTTTGTTTCCACTGCGGGGGTGAATGCGCACAGGATTGCGGGTTGTTGGGTAC
GCTTAACTGCATCATTACCATTCCGCCCCCAGGAGGAGGTGGCGGCCCAGCCGTGCACTGGTGACCCTGA
AGCTGCTGAGAGGAGCATGGGCTGGTGGTACGGGGAAACTGTACTTGCTCGCTGCCAGGGTGCTGCAAAT
AACCTACCGAAGAACTCAAGTTATTTTGTTGGCCAGGGGGGATGACAGAGTAGTATACCGGCATGCCTGT
TGTTGGCATGGAGCCTTGGTTGGACTGATTGGGAAACATTACAGGTTGCTGATACGTTTGATGGGGAATA
CCTTGCGACCCTTGGGGTAACGACACTTGGGCCGCAAACTGACGCGCTTCCTCAAGCGGTGCGTCGCTGG
GAAACTGATTCGTAAAAGAAGAGCCATCTGGTAAGCGAAATTGGATACGCGCAACCGTTGAGCGTTCACG
AGCATAAGATTCACGTTTTACTTCCATTTCTGCTTGCTTAGCCAACAATGCCGCTGCTTTTGCGGCCTCG
ACTTCTTCTTTGGTCTTTGCAAAGCGAGCAGCACGCTCAGCACGGTCCAAGGCAATTTGCTGCTTAATGC
GCTCGCGCGCCGCACGGTCTTCGGCCTTTTCGCGATTGCGCTCTTCTAACATACGTTTAGTAAGCTCCTC
CTCTTGCTTGCGCTTATAGTCTAACATTTCCTTGCCCGTTTTGCGACGCTCGATCTCCTTCTTAATTTCA
CGCTGTTCTTCCTCCTTACGTTTTTCCTCGCGGCGTTCTTCCAACTTTTTGGTAAGACGTTCTACGCGAA
TATTTAAATCTTCCGCGGGACGCTGGTCGGAACACCCAGACGGTTCCTGAGACGATGTCGCGTGTCCGGC
GGATTCTCCACCCGTTGCGGTATCTGATTTTGTATCAGATGTGGGTGGGATTTCGCAAAGCTCCGCATTA
CGTGACTGTGAATTTTCGCAGGTGTTGTTCGGTTCAAAACTTGCAGAAGGAGTTGACACGGATGATTCAC
TCTGAGAACCGTTCGCCACGGACGTCTCACTTTTAAGCAGGTGCCGGGAAGCGGCCGCACTTCCCCCGGA
GCCTCCGCTTCCGCCCTTGTACAGCTCGTCCATGCCGAGAGTGATCCCGGCGGCGGTCACGAACTCCAGC
AGGACCATGTGATCGCGCTTCTCGTTGGGGTCTTTGCTCAGCTTGGACTGGGTGCTCAGGTAGTGGTTGT
CGGGCAGCAGCACGGGGCCGTCGCCGATGGGGGTGTTCTGCTGGTAGTGGTCGGCGAGCTGCACGCTGCC
GTCCTCGATGTTGTGGCGGATCTTGAAGTTCACCTTGATGCCGTTCTTCTGCTTGTCGGCCATGATATAG
ACGTTGTGGCTGTTGTAGTTGTACTCCAGCTTGTGCCCCAGGATGTTGCCGTCCTCCTTGAAGTCGATGC
CCTTCAGCTCGATGCGGTTCACCAGGGTGTCGCCCTCGAACTTCACCTCGGCGCGGGTCTTGTAGTTGCC
GTCGTCCTTGAAGAAGATGGTGCGCTCCTGGACGTAGCCTTCGGGCATGGCGGACTTGAAGAAGTCGTGC
TGCTTCATGTGGTCGGGGTAGCGGCTGAAGCACTGCACGCCGTAGGTCAGGGTGGTCACGAGGGTGGGCC
AGGGCACGGGCAGCTTGCCGGTGGTGCAGATGAACTTCAGGGTCAGCTTGCCGTAGGTGGCATCGCCCTC
GCCCTCGCCGGACACGCTGAACTTGTGGCCGTTTACGTCGCCGTCCAGCTCGACCAGGATGGGCACCACC
CCGGTGAACAGCTCCTCGCCCTTGCTCACCATGGTGGCGACCGGTGGATCCCGGGCCCGCGGTACCGTCG
ACTGCAGAATTCGGTTCACTAAACGAGCCCGGTTCACTAAACGAGCTCTGCTTATATAGACCTCCCACCG
TACACGCCTACCGCCCATTTGCGTCAATGGGGCGGAGTTGTTACGACATTTTGGAAAGTCCCGTTGATTT
TGGTGCCAAAACAAACTCCCATTGACGTCAATGGGGTGGAGACTTGGAAATCCCCGTGAGTCAAACCGCT
ATCCACGCCCATTGATGTACTGCCAAAACCGCATCACCATGGTAATAGCGATGACTAATACGTAGATGTA
CTGCCAAGTAGGAAAGTCCCATAAGGTCATGTACTGGGCATAATGCCAGGCGGGCCATTTACCGTCATTG
ACGTCAATAGGGGGCGTACTTGGCATATGATACACTTGATGTACTGCCAAGTGGGCAGTTTACCGTAAAT
ACTCCACCCATTGACGTCAATGGAAAGTCCCTATTGGCGTTACTATGGGAACATACGTCATTATTGACGT
CAATGGGCGGGGGTCGTTGGGCGGTCAGCCAGGCGGGCCATTTACCGTAAGTTATGTAACGCGGAACTCC
ATATATGGGCTATGAACTAATGACCCCGTAATTGATTACTATTAATAACTAGCACGCGTTCGAAGCTTGA
GCTCGGTCCCCTCGGGGTTGGGAGGTGGGTCTGAAACGATAATGGTGAATATCCCTGCCTAACTCTATTC
ACTATAGAAAGTACAGCAAAAACTATTCTTAAACCTACCAAGCCTCCTACTATCATTATGAATAATTTTA
TATACCACAGCCAATTTGTTATGTTAAACCAATTCCACAAACTTGCCCATTTATCTAATTCCAATAATTC
TTGTTCATTCTTTTCTTGCTGGTTTTGCGATTCTTCAATTAAGGAGTGTATTAAGCTTGTGTAATTGTTA
ATTTCTCTGTCCCACTCCATCCAGGTCGTGTGATTCCAAATCTGTTCCAGAGATTTATTACTCCAACTAG
CATTCCAAGGCACAGCAGTGGTGCAAATGAGTTTTCCAGAGCAACCCCAAATCCCCAGGAGCTGTTGATC
CTTTAGGTATCTTTCCACAGCCAGGATTCTTGCCTGGAGCTGCTTGATGCCCCAGACTGTGAGTTGCAAC
AGATGCTGTTGCGCCTCAATAGCCCTCAGCAAATTGTTCTGCTGCTGCACTATACCAGACAATAATTGTC
TGGCCTGTACCGTCAGCGTCATTGACGCTGCGCCCATAGTGCTTCCTGCTGCTCCCAAGAACCCAAGGAA
CAAAGCTCCTATTCCCACTGCTCTTTTTTCTCTCTGCACCACTCTTCTCTTTGCCTTGGTGGGTGCTACT
CCTAATGGTTCAATTTTTACTACTTTATATTTATATAATTCACTTCTCCAATTGTCCCTCATATCTCCTC
CTTATGGTGTTTTACTAAACTTTTCCATGTTCTAATCCTCATCCTGTCTACTTGCCACACAATCATCACC
TGCCATCTGTTTTCCATAATCCCTAATGATCTTTGCTTTTCTTCTTGGCACTACTTTTATGTCACTATTA
TCTTGTATTACTACTGCCCCTTCACCTTTCCAGAGGAGCTTTGCTGGTCCTTTCCAAAGTGGATTTCTGC
TGTCCCTGTAATAAACCCGAAAATTTTGAATTTTTGTAATTTGTTTTTGTAATTCTTTAGTTTGTATGTC
TGTTGCTATTATGTCTACTATTCTTTCCCCTGCACTGTACCCCCCAATCCCCCCTTTTCTTTTAAAATTG
TGGATGAATACTGCCATTTGTACTGCTGTCTTAAGATGTTCAGCCTGATCTCTTACCTGTCCTATAATTT
TCTTTAATTCTTTATTCATAGATTCTACTACTCCTTGACTTTGGGGATTGTAGGGAATTTCCAGGTCTGA
AGATCCTGCTGCTTGCTGTGCTTTTTTCTTACTTTTGTTTTGCTCTTCCTCTATCTTGTCTAAAGCTTCC
TTGGTGTCTTTTATCTCTATCCTTTGATGCACACAATAGAGGGTTGCTACTGTATTATATAATGATCTAA
GTTCTTCTGATCCTGTCTGAAGGGATGGTTGTAGCTGTCCCAGTATTTGTCTACAGCCTTCTGATGTTTC
TAACAGGCCAGTATTAACTGCGAATCGTTCTAGCTCCCTGCTTGCCCATACTATATGTTTTAATTTATAT
TTTTTCTTTCCCCCTGGCCTTAACCGAATTTTTTCCCATCGCGATCTAATTCTCCCCCGCTTAATACTGA
CGCTCTCGCACCCATCTCTCTCCTTCTAGCCTCCGCTAGTCAAAATTTTTGGCGTACTCACCAGTCGCCG
CCCCTCGCCTCTTGCCGTGCGCGCTTCAGCAAGCCGAGTCCTGCGTCGAGAGAGCTCCTCTGGTTTCCCT
TTCGCTTTCAAGTCCCTGTTCGGGCGCCACTGCTAGAGATTTTCCACACTGACTAAAAGGGTCTGAGGGA
TCTCTAGTTACCAGAGTCACACAACAGACGGGCACACACTACTTGAAGCACTCAAGGCAAGCTTTATTGA
GGCTTAAGCAGTGGGTTCCCTAGTTAGCCAGAGAGCTCCCAGGCTCAGATCTGGTCTAACCAGAGAGACC
CAGTACAGGCAAAAAGCAGCTGCTTATATGCAGGATCTGAGGGCTCGCCACTCCCCAGTCCCGCCCAGGC
CACGCCTCCCATGGTAATAGCGATGACTAATACGTAGATGTACTGCCAAGTAGGAAAGTCCCATAAGGTC
ATGTACTGGGCATAATGCCAGGCGGGCCATTTACCGTCATTGACGTCAATAGGGGGCGTACTTGGCATAT
GATACACTTGATGTACTGCCAAGTGGGCAGTTTACCGTAAATACTCCACCCATTGACGTCAATGGAAAGT
CCCTATTGGCGTTACTATGGGAACATACGTCATTATTGACGTCAATGGGCGGGGGTCGTTGGGCGGTCAG
CCAGGCGGGCCATTTACCGTAAGTTATGTAACGCGGAACTCCATATATGGGCTATGAACTAATGACCCCG
TAATTGATTACTATTAATAACTAGTCAATAATCAATGTCGACCCAGGTGGCACTTTTCGGGGAAATGTGC
GCGGAACCCCTATTTGTTTATTTTTCTAAATACATTCAAATATGTATCCGCTCATGAGACAATAACCCTG
ATAAATGCTTCAATAATATTGAAAAAGGAAGAGTATGAGTATTCAACATTTCCGTGTCGCCCTTATTCCC
TTTTTTGCGGCATTTTGCCTTCCTGTTTTTGCTCACCCAGAAACGCTGGTGAAAGTAAAAGATGCTGAAG
ATCAGTTGGGTGCACGAGTGGGTTACATCGAACTGGATCTCAACAGCGGTAAGATCCTTGAGAGTTTTCG
CCCCGAAGAACGTTTTCCAATGATGAGCACTTTTAAAGTTCTGCTATGTGGCGCGGTATTATCCCGTATT
GACGCCGGGCAAGAGCAACTCGGTCGCCGCATACACTATTCTCAGAATGACTTGGTTGAGTACTCACCAG
TCACAGAAAAGCATCTTACGGATGGCATGACAGTAAGAGAATTATGCAGTGCTGCCATAACCATGAGTGA
TAACACTGCGGCCAACTTACTTCTGACAACGATCGGAGGACCGAAGGAGCTAACCGCTTTTTTGCACAAC
ATGGGGGATCATGTAACTCGCCTTGATCGTTGGGAACCGGAGCTGAATGAAGCCATACCAAACGACGAGC
GTGACACCACGATGCCTGTAGCAATGGCAACAACGTTGCGCAAACTATTAACTGGCGAACTACTTACTCT
AGCTTCCCGGCAACAATTAATAGACTGGATGGAGGCGGATAAAGTTGCAGGACCACTTCTGCGCTCGGCC
CTTCCGGCTGGCTGGTTTATTGCTGATAAATCTGGAGCCGGTGAGCGTGGGTCTCGCGGTATCATTGCAG
CACTGGGGCCAGATGGTAAGCCCTCCCGTATCGTAGTTATCTACACGACGGGGAGTCAGGCAACTATGGA
TGAACGAAATAGACAGATCGCTGAGATAGGTGCCTCACTGATTAAGCATTGGTAACTGTCAGACCAAGTT
TACTCATATATACTTTAGATTGATTTAAAACTTCATTTTTAATTTAAAAGGATCTAGGTGAAGATCCTTT
TTGATAATCTCATGACCAAAATCCCTTAACGTGAGTTTTCGTTCCACTGAGCGTCAGACCCCGTAGAAAA
GATCAAAGGATCTTCTTGAGATCCTTTTTTTCTGCGCGTAATCTGCTGCTTGCAAACAAAAAAACCACCG
CTACCAGCGGTGGTTTGTTTGCCGGATCAAGAGCTACCAACTCTTTTTCCGAAGGTAACTGGCTTCAGCA
GAGCGCAGATACCAAATACTGTTCTTCTAGTGTAGCCGTAGTTAGGCCACCACTTCAAGAACTCTGTAGC
ACCGCCTACATACCTCGCTCTGCTAATCCTGTTACCAGTGGCTGCTGCCAGTGGCGATAAGTCGTGTCTT
ACCGGGTTGGACTCAAGACGATAGTTACCGGATAAGGCGCAGCGGTCGGGCTGAACGGGGGGTTCGTGCA
CACAGCCCAGCTTGGAGCGAACGACCTACACCGAACTGAGATACCTACAGCGTGAGCTATGAGAAAGCGC
CACGCTTCCCGAAGGGAGAAAGGCGGACAGGTATCCGGTAAGCGGCAGGGTCGGAACAGGAGAGCGCACG
AGGGAGCTTCCAGGGGGAAACGCCTGGTATCTTTATAGTCCTGTCGGGTTTCGCCACCTCTGACTTGAGC
GTCGATTTTTGTGATGCTCGTCAGGGGGGCGGAGCCTATGGAAAAACGCCAGCAACGCGGCCTTTTTACG
GTTCCTGGCCTTTTGCTGGCCTTTTGCTCACATGTTCTTTCCTGCGTTATCCCCTGATTCTGTGGATAAC
CGTATTACCGCCTTTGAGTGAGCTGATACCGCTCGCCGCAGCCGAACGACCGAGCGCAGCGAGTCAGTGA
GCGAGGAAGCGGAAGAGCGCCCAATACGCAAACCGCCTCTCCCCGCGCGTTGGCCGATTCATTAATGCAG
CGGATCCAGACATGATAAGATACATTGATGAGTTTGGACAAACCACAACTAGAATGCAGTGAAAAAAATG
CTTTATTTGTGAAATTTGTGATGCTATTGCTTTATTTGTAACCATTATAAGCTGCAATAAACAAGTTAGC
TTTTTGCAAAAGCCTAGGCCTCCAAAAAAGCCTCCTCACTACTTCTGGAATAGCTCAGAGGCCGAGGCGG
CCTCGGCCTCTGCATAAATAAAAAAAATTAGTCAGCCATGGGGCGGAGAATGGGCGGAACTGGGCGGAGT
TAGGGGCGGGATGGGCGGAGTTAGGGGCGGGACTATGGTTGCTGACTAATTGAGATGCGGATCCGCTGGC
ACGACAGGTTTCCCGACTGGAAAGCGGGCAGTGAGCGCAACGCAATTAATGTGAGTTAGCTCACTCATTA
GGCACCCCAGGCTTTACACTTTATGCTTCCGGCTCGTATGTTGTGTGGAATTGTGAGCGGATAACAATTT
CACACAGGAAACAGCTATGACCATGATTACGCCAAGCTTGGGCTGCAGGTCGAGGGATCTCCATAAGAGA
AGAGGGACAGCTATGACTGGGAGTAGTCAGGAGAGGAGGAAAAATCTGGCTAGTAAAACATGTAAGGAAA
ATTTTAGGGATGTTAAAGAAAAAAATAACACAAAACAAAATAT
